Addgene plasmid #209648: pGL3-MTS-G3635A-R16-Q2L7-T2176C-UGI-Puro
Purpose: To install m.G3635 mutation on mtDNA
Depositing lab: Bin Shen. Depositing organization: Nanjing Medical University. Publication: Developing mitochondrial base editors with diverse context compatibility and high fidelity via saturated spacer library. Sun H, Wang Z, Shen L, Feng Y, Han L, Qian X, Meng R, Ji K, Liang D, Zhou F, Lou X, Zhang J, Shen B. Nat Commun. 2023 Oct 19;14(1):6625. doi: 10.1038/s41467-023-42359-3. PubMed 37857619.
Backbone
  Vector backbone: pGL3
  Vector type: Mammalian Expression
Growth in bacteria
  Bacterial resistance: Ampicillin, 100 μg/mL
  Growth temperature: 37°C
  Growth strain: DH5alpha
  Copy number: High Copy
Gene/Insert
  Gene/Insert name: R16-Q2L7-T2176C
  Species: H. sapiens (human)
  Cloning method: Gateway Cloning
Terms and licenses: Academic/Nonprofit Terms; Industry Terms: Not Available to Industry
How to cite: pGL3-MTS-G3635A-R16-Q2L7-T2176C-UGI-Puro was a gift from Bin Shen (Addgene plasmid # 209648 ; http://n2t.net/addgene:209648 ; RRID:Addgene_209648)
