[The description below was written by a language model from this plasmid's Addgene catalogue record and pLannotate feature annotations shown in this document.]
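Description:
pGL3-MTS-G3635A-R16-Q2L7-T2176C-UGI-Puro is a 7.2 kb mammalian expression plasmid on a pGL3 backbone, built to introduce the m.G3635A change into human mitochondrial DNA by base editing. It is propagated in E. coli as a high-copy plasmid through a ColE1/pUC-type origin and selected with ampicillin via the β-lactamase gene and its native promoter.

The main expression unit is driven by the CMV enhancer and immediate-early promoter, with a T7 promoter immediately downstream. The open reading frame that follows is annotated at its ends by fragments matching the Xanthomonas effectors AvrXa10 and AvrBs3, which is the typical signature of a TALE DNA-binding scaffold: N- and C-terminal TALE domains flanking a custom repeat array that is not individually annotated. The name indicates an N-terminal mitochondrial targeting sequence (MTS) to import the protein into the organelle, and the reading frame ends in a uracil glycosylase inhibitor (UGI) from phage PBS2, which blocks excision of uracil and so favours retention of a C-to-T (G-to-A) edit. A bGH polyadenylation signal terminates the transcript. The deaminase component and the exact meaning of the "R16-Q2L7-T2176C" designation are not spelled out in the record or the feature table. The "R" may mark one arm of a TALE pair, but this is not stated.

A separate hPGK promoter drives puromycin N-acetyltransferase, allowing enrichment of transfected mammalian cells. Short annotated fragments of HIV-1 LTR, nef, SV40 large T antigen and TcR appear to be vector remnants rather than functional parts.
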