Features (pLannotate 1.2.2; 17 found; start..end, strand, type, name):
      8..387     +  enhancer       CMV enhancer: human cytomegalovirus immediate early enhancer
    388..591     +  promoter       CMV promoter: human cytomegalovirus (CMV) immediate early promoter
    587..620     +  LTR            5' LTR (truncated) (fragment): truncated 5' long terminal repeat (LTR) from HIV-1
    636..654     +  promoter       T7 promoter: promoter for bacteriophage T7 RNA polymerase
    698..1402    +  CDS            avrXa10 (fragment): AVX10_XANOO - Experimental evidence at protein level: Swiss-Prot protein existence level 1. Avirulence protein. Induces the hypersensitive response (HR)in rice plants carrying the resistance gene Xa10. Activity depends on the presence of the core repeat domains; replacement with repeat domains from other proteins (AvrBs3 of X.euvesicatoria (AC P14727) or AvrXa7 of this organism) does not elicit the HR. Probably acts as a transcription factor in its host plant (rice) to induce plant resistance or disease. From Xanthomonas oryzae pv. oryzae.
   2891..3010    +  CDS            avrBs3 (fragment): AVRB3_XANEU - Experimental evidence at protein level: Swiss-Prot protein existence level 1. Avirulence protein. Acts as a transcription factor in C.annuum plants. In susceptible plants lacking the Bs3 resistance gene induces expression of a number of genes, including genes homologous to a family of auxin-induced genes, alpha-expansin genes, pectate lyase, anthocyanidin glucoside rhamnosyl transferase and at least one transcription factor, UPA20. Their expression leads to plant hypertrophy in mesophyll cells, probably mainly mediated by UPA20 (PubMed:17962565). In resistant plants induces the h
   3110..3358    +  CDS            UGI: UNGI_BPPB2 - Experimental evidence at protein level: Swiss-Prot protein existence level 1. This protein binds specifically and reversibly to the host uracil-DNA glycosylase, preventing removal of uracil residues from PBS2 DNA by the host uracil-excision repair system. From Bacillus phage PBS2 (Bacteriophage PBS2).
   3403..3627    +  polyA_signal   bGH poly(A) signal: bovine growth hormone polyadenylation signal
   3634..4144    +  promoter       hPGK promoter: human phosphoglycerate kinase 1 promoter
   4166..4765    +  CDS            PuroR (fragment): puromycin N-acetyltransferase; pac from Streptomyces; confers resistance to puromycin
   4808..4876    +  CDS            nef (fragment): NEF_HV1Z2 - Experimental evidence at protein level: Swiss-Prot protein existence level 1. Extracellular Nef protein targets CD4(+) T-lymphocytes for apoptosis by interacting with CXCR4 surface receptors. From Human immunodeficiency virus type 1 group M subtype D (isolate Z2/CDC-Z34) (HIV-1).
   4912..5033    -  polyA_signal   SV40 poly(A) signal: SV40 polyadenylation signal
   5056..5124    -  CDS            large T antigen (fragment): large T antigen from SV40 (simian virus 40)
   5140..5272    +  CDS            TcR (fragment): tetracycline efflux protein; tet; confers resistance to tetracycline
   5452..6040    -  rep_origin     ori: high-copy-number ColE1/pMB1/pBR322/pUC origin of replication
   6211..7071    -  CDS            AmpR: β-lactamase; bla; confers resistance to ampicillin, carbenicillin, and related antibiotics
   7072..7176    -  promoter       AmpR promoter: bla
>Addgene plasmid #209648 | pGL3-MTS-G3635A-R16-Q2L7-T2176C-UGI-Puro | addgene full sequence | sequence record 416900 | Addgene NGS Result
ACGCGTTGACATTGATTATTGACTAGTTATTAATAGTAATCAATTACGGGGTCATTAGTTCATAGCCCAT
ATATGGAGTTCCGCGTTACATAACTTACGGTAAATGGCCCGCCTGGCTGACCGCCCAACGACCCCCGCCC
ATTGACGTCAATAATGACGTATGTTCCCATAGTAACGCCAATAGGGACTTTCCATTGACGTCAATGGGTG
GAGTATTTACGGTAAACTGCCCACTTGGCAGTACATCAAGTGTATCATATGCCAAGTACGCCCCCTATTG
ACGTCAATGACGGTAAATGGCCCGCCTGGCATTATGCCCAGTACATGACCTTATGGGACTTTCCTACTTG
GCAGTACATCTACGTATTAGTCATCGCTATTACCATGGTGATGCGGTTTTGGCAGTACATCAATGGGCGT
GGATAGCGGTTTGACTCACGGGGATTTCCAAGTCTCCACCCCATTGACGTCAATGGGAGTTTGTTTTGGC
ACCAAAATCAACGGGACTTTCCAAAATGTCGTAACAACTCCGCCCCATTGACGCAAATGGGCGGTAGGCG
TGTACGGTGGGAGGTCTATATAAGCAGAGCTCTCTGGCTAACTAGAGAACCCACTGCTTACTGGCTTATC
GAAATTAATACGACTCACTATAGGGAGACAAGCTGGCTAGACCATGTTGGGGTTTGTGGGTCGGGTGGCC
GCTGCTCCGGCCTCCGGGGCCTTGCGGAGACTCACCCCTTCAGCGTCGCTGCCCCCAGCTCAGCTCTTAC
TGCGGGCCGCTCCGACGGCGGTCCATCCTGTCAGGGACTATGCGGCGCAAACATCTGAGAGCGGCGGAGG
CGGGAGCCCCGGCGCGGCCGCTGACTACAAGGATGACGACGATAAAGGTAGCGTGGATCTACGCACGCTC
GGCTACAGCCAGCAGCAACAGGAGAAGATCAAACCGAAGGTTCGTTCGACAGTGGCGCAGCACCACGAGG
CACTGGTCGGCCATGGGTTTACACACGCGCACATCGTTGCGCTCAGCCAACACCCGGCAGCGTTAGGGAC
CGTCGCTGTCAAGTATCAGGACATGATCGCAGCGTTGCCAGAGGCGACACACGAAGCGATCGTTGGCGTC
GGCAAACGGGGCGCCGGCGCACGCGCTCTGGAGGCCTTGCTCACGGTGGCGGGAGAGTTGAGAGGTCCAC
CGTTACAGTTGGACACAGGCCAACTTCTCAAGATTGCAAAACGTGGCGGCGTGACCGCAGTGGAGGCAGT
GCATGCATGGCGCAATGCACTGACGGGTGCCCCCCTGAACCTGACCCCGGAGCAGGTGGTGGCCATCGCT
AGTCATGACGGTGGCAAACAGGCTCTTGAAACCGTCCAACGCCTTCTACCAGTTCTCTGTCAAGCCCACG
GACTAACCCCAGCGCAAGTTGTAGCGATTGCTAGTAATATTGGTGGCAAACAGGCTCTTGAGACGGTTCA
GCGCCTCCTTCCAGTTCTCTGTCAAGCCCACGGACTCACCCCAGATCAGGTTGTAGCGATTGCTAGTAAC
AATGGTGGCAAACAGGCTCTTGAAACCGTACAGCGCCTACTGCCAGTTCTCTGTCAAGCCCACGGTCTGA
CTCCGGAGCAAGTTGTAGCGATTGCTAGTAATATTGGTGGCAAACAGGCTCTTGAGACGGTTCAGCGCCT
CCTTCCAGTTCTCTGTCAAGCCCACGGACTCACCCCAGATCAAGTGGTAGCGATTGCTAGTAACAATGGT
GGCAAACAGGCTCTTGAAACCGTACAGCGCCTACTGCCAGTTCTCTGTCAAGCCCACGGTCTGACTCCGG
AGCAAGTTGTAGCGATTGCTAGTAACAATGGTGGCAAACAGGCTCTTGAAACCGTACAGCGCCTACTGCC
AGTTCTCTGTCAAGCCCACGGTCTGACTCCGGAGCAAGTTGTAGCGATTGCTAGTAATATTGGTGGCAAA
CAGGCTCTTGAGACGGTTCAGCGCCTCCTTCCAGTTCTCTGTCAAGCCCACGGACTCACCCCAGATCAAG
TTGTAGCGATTGCTAGTAATGGGGGTGGCAAACAGGCTCTTGAGACTGTTCAGCGCCTTCTACCAGTTCT
CTGTCAAGCCCACGGCCTGACGCCCGAGCAAGTTGTAGCAATTGCTAGTAATGGGGGTGGCAAACAGGCT
CTTGAGACTGTTCAGCGCCTTCTACCAGTTCTCTGTCAAGCCCACGGCCTGACGCCCGAGCAAGTTGTAG
CGATTGCTAGTAACAATGGTGGCAAACAGGCTCTTGAAACCGTACAGCGCCTACTGCCAGTTCTCTGTCA
AGCCCACGGTCTGACTCCGGAGCAAGTTGTAGCGATTGCTAGTAATATTGGTGGCAAACAGGCTCTTGAG
ACGGTTCAGCGCCTCCTTCCAGTTCTCTGTCAAGCCCACGGACTCACCCCAGATCAAGTTGTAGCGATTG
CTAGTAACAATGGTGGCAAACAGGCTCTTGAAACCGTACAGCGCCTACTGCCAGTTCTCTGTCAAGCCCA
CGGTCTGACTCCGGAGCAAGTTGTAGCGATAGCCAGTAATGGGGGTGGCAAACAGGCTCTTGAGACTGTT
CAGCGCCTTCTACCAGTTCTCTGTCAAGCCCACGGCCTGACGCCCGAGCAAGTTGTAGCGATTGCTAGTA
ATATTGGTGGCAAACAGGCTCTTGAGACGGTTCAGCGCCTCCTTCCAGTTCTCTGTCAAGCCCACGGACT
CACCCCAGATCAAGTTGTAGCGATTGCAAGTAATATTGGTGGCAAACAGGCTCTTGAGACGGTTCAGCGC
CTCCTTCCAGTTCTCTGTCAAGCCCACGGACTCACCCCAGATCAAGTTGTAGCGATTGCTTCCAATATTG
GCGGCAGGCCGGCGCTGGAGAGCATTGTTGCCCAGTTATCTCGCCCTGATCCGGCGTTGGCCGCGTTGAC
CAACGACCACCTCGTCGCGCTAGCCTGCCTCGGCGGACGTCCTGCGCTGGATGCAGTGAAAAAGGGATTG
GGAGGCTCCACCGTGCCACCAACCGCAAGGTGGAGCAACGGCAAGACCTTCGTGGGCAACGAGAACGATC
CAAAGCCATGGCCAAGGTCTGGAGGCAGCACCAACCTGTCTGACATCATCGAGAAGGAGACAGGCAAGCA
GCTGGTCATCCAGGAGAGCATCCTGATGCTGCCCGAAGAAGTCGAAGAAGTGATCGGAAACAAGCCTGAG
AGCGATATCCTGGTCCATACCGCCTACGACGAGAGTACCGACGAAAATGTGATGCTGCTGACATCCGACG
CCCCAGAGTATAAGCCCTGGGCTCTGGTCATCCAGGATTCCAACGGAGAGAACAAAATCAAAATGCTGGC
TTAAGTCTAGAGGGCCCGTTTAAACCCGCTGATCAGCCTCGACTGTGCCTTCTAGTTGCCAGCCATCTGT
TGTTTGCCCCTCCCCCGTGCCTTCCTTGACCCTGGAAGGTGCCACTCCCACTGTCCTTTCCTAATAAAAT
GAGGAAATTGCATCGCATTGTCTGAGTAGGTGTCATTCTATTCTGGGGGGTGGGGTGGGGCAGGACAGCA
AGGGGGAGGATTGGGAAGACAATAGCAGGCATGCTGGGGATGCGGTGGGCTCTATGGCTCGAGGGGGTTG
GGGTTGCGCCTTTTCCAAGGCAGCCCTGGGTTTGCGCAGGGACGCGGCTGCTCTGGGCGTGGTTCCGGGA
AACGCAGCGGCGCCGACCCTGGGACTCGCACATTCTTCACGTCCGTTCGCAGCGTCACCCGGATCTTCGC
CGCTACCCTTGTGGGCCCCCCGGCGACGCTTCCTGCTCCGCCCCTAAGTCGGGAAGGTTCCTTGCGGTTC
GCGGCGTGCCGGACGTGACAAACGGAAGCCGCACGTCTCACTAGTACCCTCGCAGACGGACAGCGCCAGG
GAGCAATGGCAGCGCGCCGACCGCGATGGGCTGTGGCCAATAGCGGCTGCTCAGCAGGGCGCGCCGAGAG
CAGCGGCCGGGAAGGGGCGGTGCGGGAGGCGGGGTGTGGGGCGGTAGTGTGGGCCCTGTTCCTGCCCGCG
CGGTGTTCCGCATTCTGCAAGCCTCCGGAGCGCACGTCGGCAGTCGGCTCCCTCGTTGACCGAATCACCG
ACCTCTCTCCCCAGGGGGATCCACCGGAGCTTACCATGACCGAGTACAAGCCCACGGTGCGCCTCGCCAC
CCGCGACGACGTCCCCAGGGCCGTACGCACCCTCGCCGCCGCGTTCGCCGACTACCCCGCCACGCGCCAC
ACCGTCGATCCGGACCGCCACATCGAGCGGGTCACCGAGCTGCAAGAACTCTTCCTCACGCGCGTCGGGC
TCGACATCGGCAAGGTGTGGGTCGCGGACGACGGCGCCGCGGTGGCGGTCTGGACCACGCCGGAGAGCGT
CGAAGCGGGGGCGGTGTTCGCCGAGATCGGCCCGCGCATGGCCGAGTTGAGCGGTTCCCGGCTGGCCGCG
CAGCAACAGATGGAAGGCCTCCTGGCGCCGCACCGGCCCAAGGAGCCCGCGTGGTTCCTGGCCACCGTCG
GCGTCTCGCCCGACCACCAGGGCAAGGGTCTGGGCAGCGCCGTCGTGCTCCCCGGAGTGGAGGCGGCCGA
GCGCGCCGGGGTGCCCGCCTTCCTGGAAACCTCCGCGCCCCGCAACCTCCCCTTCTACGAGCGGCTCGGC
TTCACCGTCACCGCCGACGTCGAGGTGCCCGAAGGACCGCGCACCTGGTGCATGACCCGCAAGCCCGGTG
CCTGACGCCCGCCCCACGACCCGCAGCGCCCGACCGAAAGGAGCGCACGACCCCATGCATCGGTACCTTT
AAGACCAATGACTTACAAGGCAGCTGTAGATCTTAGCCACTTTCTAGAGTCGGGGCGGCCGGCCGCTTCG
AGCAGACATGATAAGATACATTGATGAGTTTGGACAAACCACAACTAGAATGCAGTGAAAAAAATGCTTT
ATTTGTGAAATTTGTGATGCTATTGCTTTATTTGTAACCATTATAAGCTGCAATAAACAAGTTAACAACA
ACAATTGCATTCATTTTATGTTTCAGGTTCAGGGGGAGGTGTGGGAGGTTTTTTAAAGCAAGTAAAACCT
CTACAAATGTGGTAAAATCGATAAGGATCCGTCGACCGATGCCCTTGAGAGCCTTCAACCCAGTCAGCTC
CTTCCGGTGGGCGCGGGGCATGACTATCGTCGCCGCACTTATGACTGTCTTCTTTATCATGCAACTCGTA
GGACAGGTGCCGGCAGCGCTCTTCCGCTTCCTCGCTCACTGACTCGCTGCGCTCGGTCGTTCGGCTGCGG
CGAGCGGTATCAGCTCACTCAAAGGCGGTAATACGGTTATCCACAGAATCAGGGGATAACGCAGGAAAGA
ACATGTGAGCAAAAGGCCAGCAAAAGGCCAGGAACCGTAAAAAGGCCGCGTTGCTGGCGTTTTTCCATAG
GCTCCGCCCCCCTGACGAGCATCACAAAAATCGACGCTCAAGTCAGAGGTGGCGAAACCCGACAGGACTA
TAAAGATACCAGGCGTTTCCCCCTGGAAGCTCCCTCGTGCGCTCTCCTGTTCCGACCCTGCCGCTTACCG
GATACCTGTCCGCCTTTCTCCCTTCGGGAAGCGTGGCGCTTTCTCATAGCTCACGCTGTAGGTATCTCAG
TTCGGTGTAGGTCGTTCGCTCCAAGCTGGGCTGTGTGCACGAACCCCCCGTTCAGCCCGACCGCTGCGCC
TTATCCGGTAACTATCGTCTTGAGTCCAACCCGGTAAGACACGACTTATCGCCACTGGCAGCAGCCACTG
GTAACAGGATTAGCAGAGCGAGGTATGTAGGCGGTGCTACAGAGTTCTTGAAGTGGTGGCCTAACTACGG
CTACACTAGAAGAACAGTATTTGGTATCTGCGCTCTGCTGAAGCCAGTTACCTTCGGAAAAAGAGTTGGT
AGCTCTTGATCCGGCAAACAAACCACCGCTGGTAGCGGTGGTTTTTTTGTTTGCAAGCAGCAGATTACGC
GCAGAAAAAAAGGATCTCAAGAAGATCCTTTGATCTTTTCTACGGGGTCTGACGCTCAGTGGAACGAAAA
CTCACGTTAAGGGATTTTGGTCATGAGATTATCAAAAAGGATCTTCACCTAGATCCTTTTAAATTAAAAA
TGAAGTTTTAAATCAATCTAAAGTATATATGAGTAAACTTGGTCTGACAGTTACCAATGCTTAATCAGTG
AGGCACCTATCTCAGCGATCTGTCTATTTCGTTCATCCATAGTTGCCTGACTCCCCGTCGTGTAGATAAC
TACGATACGGGAGGGCTTACCATCTGGCCCCAGTGCTGCAATGATACCGCGGGACCCACGCTCACCGGCT
CCAGATTTATCAGCAATAAACCAGCCAGCCGGAAGGGCCGAGCGCAGAAGTGGTCCTGCAACTTTATCCG
CCTCCATCCAGTCTATTAATTGTTGCCGGGAAGCTAGAGTAAGTAGTTCGCCAGTTAATAGTTTGCGCAA
CGTTGTTGCCATTGCTACAGGCATCGTGGTGTCACGCTCGTCGTTTGGTATGGCTTCATTCAGCTCCGGT
TCCCAACGATCAAGGCGAGTTACATGATCCCCCATGTTGTGCAAAAAAGCGGTTAGCTCCTTCGGTCCTC
CGATCGTTGTCAGAAGTAAGTTGGCCGCAGTGTTATCACTCATGGTTATGGCAGCACTGCATAATTCTCT
TACTGTCATGCCATCCGTAAGATGCTTTTCTGTGACTGGTGAGTACTCAACCAAGTCATTCTGAGAATAG
TGTATGCGGCGACCGAGTTGCTCTTGCCCGGCGTCAATACGGGATAATACCGCGCCACATAGCAGAACTT
TAAAAGTGCTCATCATTGGAAAACGTTCTTCGGGGCGAAAACTCTCAAGGATCTTACCGCTGTTGAGATC
CAGTTCGATGTAACCCACTCGTGCACCCAACTGATCTTCAGCATCTTTTACTTTCACCAGCGTTTCTGGG
TGAGCAAAAACAGGAAGGCAAAATGCCGCAAAAAAGGGAATAAGGGCGACACGGAAATGTTGAATACTCA
TACTCTTCCTTTTTCAATATTATTGAAGCATTTATCAGGGTTATTGTCTCATGAGCGGATACATATTTGA
ATGTATTTAGAAAAATAAACAAATAGGGGTTCCGCGCACATTTCCCCGAAAAGTGCCACCTG
